>Addgene plasmid #211765 | pVG122 | addgene full sequence | sequence record 417945 | Addgene NGS Result
CAGCTTTTGTTCCCTTTAGTGAGGGTTAATTCCGAGCTTGGCGTAATCATGGTCATAGCTGTTTCCTGTG
TGAAATTGTTATCCGCTCACAATTCCACACAACATACGAGCCGGAAGCATAAAGTGTAAAGCCTGGGGTG
CCTAATGAGTGAGCTAACTCACATTAATTGCGTTGCGCTCACTGCCCGCTTTCCAGTCGGGAAACCTGTC
GTGCCAGCTGCATTAATGAATCGGCCAACGCGCGGGGAGAGGCGGTTTGCGTATTGGGCGCTCTTCCGCT
TCCTCGCTCACTGACTCGCTGCGCTCGGTCGTTCGGCTGCGGCGAGCGGTATCAGCTCACTCAAAGGCGG
TAATACGGTTATCCACAGAATCAGGGGATAACGCAGGAAAGAACATGTGAGCAAAAGGCCAGCAAAAGGC
CAGGAACCGTAAAAAGGCCGCGTTGCTGGCGTTTTTCCATAGGCTCCGCCCCCCTGACGAGCATCACAAA
AATCGACGCTCAAGTCAGAGGTGGCGAAACCCGACAGGACTATAAAGATACCAGGCGTTTCCCCCTGGAA
GCTCCCTCGTGCGCTCTCCTGTTCCGACCCTGCCGCTTACCGGATACCTGTCCGCCTTTCTCCCTTCGGG
AAGCGTGGCGCTTTCTCATAGCTCACGCTGTAGGTATCTCAGTTCGGTGTAGGTCGTTCGCTCCAAGCTG
GGCTGTGTGCACGAACCCCCCGTTCAGCCCGACCGCTGCGCCTTATCCGGTAACTATCGTCTTGAGTCCA
ACCCGGTAAGACACGACTTATCGCCACTGGCAGCAGCCACTGGTAACAGGATTAGCAGAGCGAGGTATGT
AGGCGGTGCTACAGAGTTCTTGAAGTGGTGGCCTAACTACGGCTACACTAGAAGAACAGTATTTGGTATC
TGCGCTCTGCTGAAGCCAGTTACCTTCGGAAAAAGAGTTGGTAGCTCTTGATCCGGCAAACAAACCACCG
CTGGTAGCGGTGGTTTTTTTGTTTGCAAGCAGCAGATTACGCGCAGAAAAAAAGGATCTCAAGAAGATCC
TTTGATCTTTTCTACGGGGTCTGACGCTCAGTGGAACGAAAACTCACGTTAAGGGATTTTGGTCATGAGA
TTATCAAAAAGGATCTTCACCTAGATCCTTTTAAATTAAAAATGAAGTTTTAAATCAATCTAAAGTATAT
ATGAGTAAACTTGGTCTGACAGTTACCAATGCTTAATCAGTGAGGCACCTATCTCAGCGATCTGTCTATT
TCGTTCATCCATAGTTGCCTGACTCCCCGTCGTGTAGATAACTACGATACGGGAGGGCTTACCATCTGGC
CCCAGTGCTGCAATGATACCGCGAGACCCACGCTCACCGGCTCCAGATTTATCAGCAATAAACCAGCCAG
CCGGAAGGGCCGAGCGCAGAAGTGGTCCTGCAACTTTATCCGCCTCCATCCAGTCTATTAATTGTTGCCG
GGAAGCTAGAGTAAGTAGTTCGCCAGTTAATAGTTTGCGCAACGTTGTTGCCATTGCTACAGGCATCGTG
GTGTCACGCTCGTCGTTTGGTATGGCTTCATTCAGCTCCGGTTCCCAACGATCAAGGCGAGTTACATGAT
CCCCCATGTTGTGCAAAAAAGCGGTTAGCTCCTTCGGTCCTCCGATCGTTGTCAGAAGTAAGTTGGCCGC
AGTGTTATCACTCATGGTTATGGCAGCACTGCATAATTCTCTTACTGTCATGCCATCCGTAAGATGCTTT
TCTGTGACTGGTGAGTACTCAACCAAGTCATTCTGAGAATAGTGTATGCGGCGACCGAGTTGCTCTTGCC
CGGCGTCAATACGGGATAATACCGCGCCACATAGCAGAACTTTAAAAGTGCTCATCATTGGAAAACGTTC
TTCGGGGCGAAAACTCTCAAGGATCTTACCGCTGTTGAGATCCAGTTCGATGTAACCCACTCGTGCACCC
AACTGATCTTCAGCATCTTTTACTTTCACCAGCGTTTCTGGGTGAGCAAAAACAGGAAGGCAAAATGCCG
CAAAAAAGGGAATAAGGGCGACACGGAAATGTTGAATACTCATACTCTTCCTTTTTCAATATTATTGAAG
CATTTATCAGGGTTATTGTCTCATGAGCGGATACATATTTGAATGTATTTAGAAAAATAAACAAATAGGG
GTTCCGCGCACATTTCCCCGAAAAGTGCCACCTGACGTCCTCGGCGCGTGACGTCTAAGAAACCATTATT
ATCATGACATTAACCTATAAAAATAGGCGTATCACGAGGCCCTTTCGTCTCGCGCGTTTCGGTGATGACG
GTGAAAACCTCTGACACATGCAGCTCCCGGAGACGGTCACAGCTTGTCTGTAAGCGGATGCCGGGAGCAG
ACAAGCCCGTCAGGGCGCGTCAGCGGGTGTTGGCGGGTGTCGGGGCTGGCTTAACTATGCGGCATCAGAG
CAGATTGTACTGAGAGTGCACCATACCACCTTTTCAATTCATCATTTTTTTTTTATTCTTTTTTTTGATT
TCGGTTTCCTTGAAATTTTTTTGATTCGGTAATCTCCGAACAGAAGGAAGAACGAAGGAAGGAGCACAGA
CTTAGATTGGTATATATACGCATATTGGGTCAGCAGTACAGAACCCTCGACGAAGTTGTAAGTGGTGGAT
CAGATATCATCATTGTTGGCAGAGGACTTTTCGCCAAGGGTAGAGATCCTAATACTAAACTCACAAATTA
GAGCTTCAATTTAATTATATCAGTTATTACCCTATGCGGTGTGAAATACCGCACAGATGCGTAAGGAGAA
AATACCGCATCAGGAAATTGTAAGCGTTAATATTTTGTTAAAATTCGCGTTAAATTTTTGTTAAATCAGC
TCATTTTTTAACCAATAGGCCGAAATCGGCAAAATCCCTTATAAATCAAAAGAATAGACCGAGATAGGGT
[37 nt withheld, positions 2941-2977]
AAAGAACGTGGACTCCAACGTCAAAGG
[49 nt withheld, positions 3005-3053]
T
[91 nt withheld, positions 3055-3145]
G
[124 nt withheld, positions 3147-3270]
CCATTCGCCATTCAGGCTGCGCAACTGTTGGGAAGGGCGATCGGTGCGGGCCTCTTCGCTATTACGCCAG
CTGGCGAAAGGGGGATGTGCTGCAAGGCGATTAAGTTGGGTAACGCCAGGGTTTTCCCAGTCACGACGTT
GTAAAACGACGGCCAGTGAATTGTAATACGACTCACTATAGGGGGCCAGCGTGGCCGTTTAAACATTTAA
ATGGCCGGCCGCTGCCACCGTTGTTTCCACCGAAGAAACCACCGTTGCCGTAACCACCACGACGGTTGTT
GCTAAAGAAGCTGCCACCGCCACGGCCACCGTTGTAGCCGCCGTTGTTGTTATTGTAGTTGCTACTGTTA
TTTCTGGCACTTCTTGGTTTTCCTCTTAAGTGAGGAGGAACATAACCATTCTCGTTGTTGTCGTTGATGC
TTAAATTTTGCACTTGTTCGCTCAGTTCAGCCATAATATGAAATGCTTTTCTTGTTGTTCTTACGGAATA
CCACTTGCCACCTATCACCACAACTAACTTTTTCCCGTTCCTCCATCTCTTTTATATTTTTTTTCTGGAG
TTCAAGAGAAAAAAAAAGAAAAAGCAAAAAGAAAAAAGGAAAGCGCGCCTCGTTCAGAATGACACGTATA
GAATGATGCATTACCTTGTCATCTTCAGTATCATACTGTTCGTATACATACTTACTGACATTCATAGGTA
TACATATATACACATGTATATATATCGTATGCTGCAGCTTTAAATAATCGGTGTCAAGATCTGAGCTCCA
CCGCGGTGGCGGCCGCTTATTTACTCAGGATCCCGCATGTTGCAGGTGGGAGTTCCAGCTCCCGGGAAAC
AGCTGCAAGAATTACTCGTGAGTAAGGAAAGAGTGAGGAACTATCGCATACCTGCATTTAAAGATGCCGA
TTTGGGCGCGAATCCTTTATTTTGGCTTCACCCTCATACTATTATCAGGGCCAGAAAAAGGAAGTGTTTC
CCTCCTTCTTGAATTGATGTTACCCTCATAAAGCACGTGGCCTCTTATCGAGAAAGAAATTACCGTCGCT
CGTGATTTGTTTGCAAAAAGAACAAAACTGAAAAAACCCAGACACGCTCGACTTCCTGTCTTCCTATTGA
TTGCAGCTTCCAATTTCGTCACACAACAAGGTCCTAGCGACGGCTCACAGGTTTTGTAACAAGCAATCGA
AGGTTCTGGAATGGCGGGAAAGGGTTTAGTACCACATGCTATGATGCCCACTGTGATCTCCAGAGCAAAG
TTCGTTCGATCGTACTGTTACTCTCTCTCTTTCAAACAGAATTGTCCGAATCGTGTGACAACAACAGCCT
GTTCTCACACACTCTTTTCTTCTAACCAAGGGGGTGGTTTAGTTTAGTAGAACCTCGTGAAACTTACATT
TACATATATATAAACTTGCATAAATTGGTCAATGCAAGAAATACATATTTGGTCTTTTCTAATTCGTAGT
TTTTCAAGTTCTTAGATGCTTTCTTTTTCTCTTTTTTACAGATCATCAAGGAAGTAATTATCTACTTTTT
ACAACAAATATAAAACACCGCGGTGGCGGCCGCTAAAATCATGGCTAGCCCGAAAAAAAAGAGAAAAGTA
GCCCCACCAACGGACGTTTCACTTGGTGACGAATTACATTTAGACGGTGAGGATGTAGCTATGGCACATG
CCGATGCTCTTGATGATTTTGATCTGGACATGTTAGGTGATGGGGATTCTCCCGGCCCCGGATTTACACC
ACATGATTCTGCTCCGTATGGCGCGTTGGACATGGCAGATTTCGAATTTGAACAGATGTTTACTGATGCA
CTTGGTATCGACGAATATGGAGGTGAATTCGGAGCAGATGATACTAGAGTTGAAGTCCAACCTCCAGCCC
AATGGGTATTGGATTTGATCGAGGCCTCACCCATAGCAAGTGTTGTTAGTGATCCCAGATTGGCTGATAA
TCCTTTGATTGCTATCAACCAGGCCTTTACCGATCTAACTGGGTATTCTGAGGAAGAATGTGTTGGTCGT
AATTGTAGATTTTTGGCAGGATCTGGTACTGACCCCTGGCTAACAGATAAGATCCGTCAAGGTGTTCGTG
AGCATAAACCCGTGTTGGTTGAGATTTTGAATTACAAAAAGGATGGTACTCCTTTTCGTAATGCAGTTTT
GGTGGCACCAATCTATGATGACGATGATGAATTACTATACTTCCTTGGTAGCCAAGTGGAAGTGGATGAC
GATCAACCGAACATGGGCATGGCCCGTAGAGAACGTGCTGCGGAGATGTTAAAAACTCTTTCACCACGTC
AATTAGAAGTCACAACTCTGGTTGCATCAGGCCTAAGAAATAAAGAAGTGGCTGCCAGACTGGGTCTTTC
AGAAAAAACTGTCAAAATGCACAGAGGTTTGGTAATGGAAAAATTAAACTTAAAAACGAGTGCAGATTTA
GTTAGAATTGCCGTAGAAGCAGGTATTTAAGTCGACCTCGAGTAATGATCATGTAATTAGTTATGTCACG
CTTACATTCACGCCCTCCCCCCACATCCGCTCTAACCGAAAAGGAAGGAGTTAGACAACCTGAAGTCTAG
GTCCCTATTTATTTTTTTATAGTTATGTTAGTATTAAGAACGTTATTTATATTTCAAATTTTTCTTTTTT
TTCTGTACAGACGCGTGTACGCATGTAACATTATACTGAAAACCTTGCTTGAGAAGGTTTTGGGACGCTC
GAAGGCTTTAATTTGCGGCCTTATCGCCGGCGAATAAATTAAGGCGCGCCAACATATCCGGAGGTACCCA
AAGCCGAATCCACCACGGTCACCGTTGTTTCTGAAGAAACCACCACGGCCGCCACCGTTGTTGAAACCAC
CACGAGGAGCAGAATCGCCTCTTCTGCCACCACCGTTACGGATGTGAGGTGGAACGTAACCACCACGTCT
TTGTTGCCCTTCAGGCATGGAAACTTGCTCTGCTAACTCAGTCATATTGGATATATGTATTACTTTCTTT
ATTTTTTGTAGTTTAGTCTTCTATTTCTTTTATAGTTTGGTATCTTTTTGCAAAAAATTTACCTCTATAT
CGTGTTCGTGCGTATTTCTTCCTCTATAATATGAAAAGAAAGGCAGTAGTCTTGGTTTTCTATTATTCCA
AATATTACAAGAATACCCAGAACCACAAGAAGCAGAAGAAACTAACTGCTTTATATACTTAATTTCCCGC
CACAAGCTCATCGCCCAGAAGTTTTTTTCAGTTTTTCACCTGACAATCTGGCAGCTCGCTGAAAAATTTT
CACCTGGGGTCGCCTGCTACGTAGAGTGATCACGTTTATGAATAGCACATTATATAGTGGCCCAGACGGT
CTGATGGTAGTTCATGTAGTTAAGAATAAATACTCTGTTTGTGTGATTTCTATGTGTACGTTATCTATAT
AAATATTGTTGATGGTGGTAGCTGTGGGCTGTGTTCTATGCTAGGACACCCTTAGTGGATGGAACGTCAT
CGCGACCCGTAGGTGTTCTTGCCTCTCTGATGGCGATGGCGAGCGCCTTGAAAGCTGATTCGGAGCGGTG
GTGGTCGTTGGTGCCCCGCAGACAGTCCACATGCATGGTGATACGCGCCTCAGTGGCGAAACTCTCCAAG
AAGTGCGGGATCATCTCTGTGGATAGCTGGCCTATGCGTTCTCGCTTCAGGCCCAGCTCCACCACGGCGA
AAGGCCTATTGGAGAAGTCAACCACAGCGCGGCTCAGCGCCTCGTCCAGTGGTGCAAACCCATGCCCGAA
CCTCTTGATACCACGCACGGAGCCAAGCGCCTCCTTGAACGCTTGGCCCAGCGCAATCCCACAGTCCTCA
ACAGTGTGGTGGTCATCGATGTGCAAGTCCCCTATACACTCCAGGATCAGAGACCACCCGCCATGCTTCG
CCAGCGCAGTCAACATGTGGTCCAAAAACCCAACTCCAGTGTGCACATGGATGGTCTGCCCATCACCACT
AGCATATTCCTTGCCCAGTATGCTCTCCCGTACAGAAACAGACCCACCGTCAAGATCCAGCGCCAGCTGT
ATATTCGTCTCCTGCGTAACCCTCTTAACAAACGCCATCCTTTGCTCGATGCTTCTCTTTGCTTCAATTA
TCTCAACTTTAAGTAAACCTGAAGTAAACTAGAACTAGATTAAATCAGAAGGCATCCGCAGCTTTATATA
CATATAGAGCCTCTTTGCCTTCGTTTATCTTGCCTGCTCATTTTTTAGTATATTCTTCGAAGAAATCACA
TTACTTTATATAATGTATAATTCATTATGTGATAATGCCAATCGCTAAGAAAAAAAAAGAGTCATCCGCT
AGGTGGAAAAAAAAAAATGAAAATCATTACCGAGGCATAAAAAAATATAGAGTGTACTAGAGGAGGCCAA
GAGTAATAGAAAAAGAAAATTGCGGGAAAGGACTGTGTTATGACTTCCCTGACTAATGCCGTGTTCAAAC
GATACCTGGCAGTGACTCCTAGCGCTCACCAAGCTCTTAAAACGAGAATTAAGAAAAAGTCGTCATCTTT
CGATAAGTTTTTCCCACAGCAAAGCAATAGTAGAAAAAAACAATGGGAAACGTTGAATGAAGACAAAGCG
TCGTGGTTTAAAAGGAAATACGCTCACGTACATGCTAGGGAACAGGACCGTGCAGCGGCCAGCGTGGCCG
TTTAAACATTTAAATGGCCGGCC
Features (pLannotate 1.2.2; 26 found; start..end, strand, type, name):
     13..31      -  promoter       T3 promoter: promoter for bacteriophage T3 RNA polymerase
     76..92      -  protein_bind   lac operator: The lac repressor binds to the lac operator to inhibit transcription in E. coli. This inhibition can be relieved by adding lactose or isopropyl-β-D-thiogalactopyranoside (IPTG). lac repressor encoded by lacI
    100..130     -  promoter       lac promoter: promoter for the E. coli lac operon
    145..166     -  protein_bind   CAP binding site: CAP binding activates transcription in the presence of cAMP. E. coli catabolite activator protein
    179..271     -  CDS            lacI (fragment): lac repressor; lacI; The lac repressor binds to the lac operator to inhibit transcription in E. coli. This inhibition can be relieved by adding lactose or isopropyl-β-D-thiogalactopyranoside (IPTG).
    454..1042    -  rep_origin     ori: high-copy-number ColE1/pMB1/pBR322/pUC origin of replication
   1213..2073    -  CDS            AmpR: β-lactamase; bla; confers resistance to ampicillin, carbenicillin, and related antibiotics
   2074..2178    -  promoter       AmpR promoter: bla
   2289..2324    +  CDS            rop (fragment): Rop protein, which maintains plasmids at low copy number; rop
   2426..2475    +  misc_feature   bom (fragment): basis of mobility region from pBR322
   2483..2615    +  promoter       URA3 promoter (fragment): S. cerevisiae URA3
   2615..2707    +  CDS            URA3 (fragment): PYRF_YEAST - Experimental evidence at protein level: Swiss-Prot protein existence level 1. From Saccharomyces cerevisiae (strain ATCC 204508 / S288c) (Baker's yeast).
   2763..2814    +  misc_feature   bom (fragment): basis of mobility region from pBR322
   2842..3270    -  rep_origin     f1 ori (sequence partly withheld): f1 bacteriophage origin of replication; arrow indicates direction of (+) strand synthesis
   3274..3431    -  CDS            lacZα (fragment): LacZα fragment of β-galactosidase; lacZ fragment
   3434..3452    +  promoter       T7 promoter: promoter for bacteriophage T7 RNA polymerase
   3527..3724    -  CDS            DED1 (fragment): DED1_YEAST - Also known as SPP81. Experimental evidence at protein level: Swiss-Prot protein existence level 1. ATP-binding RNA helicase involved in translation initiation. Remodels RNA in response to ADP and ATP concentrations by facilitating disruption, but also formation of RNA duplexes. Has weak ATP-dependent affinity for dsRNA, but strong ATP-dependent affinity for ssRNA. Acts as a virus host factor involved in the replication of the MBV and the L-A viruses by promoting the negative-strand RNA synthesis. May be involved in recognition of the preinitiation complex and DNA binding of the RN
   3720..4052    -  CDS            YO201_YEAST (fragment): Protein uncertain: Swiss-Prot protein existence level 5. From Saccharomyces cerevisiae (strain ATCC 204508 / S288c) (Baker's yeast).
   4826..4844    +  misc_feature   MCS (fragment): pBluescript multiple cloning site
   4881..5114    +  CDS            VP16_HHV11 (fragment): Experimental evidence at protein level: Swiss-Prot protein existence level 1. May play a role in the aggregation of tegument proteins around nucleocapsids during virus morphogenesis. From Human herpesvirus 1 (strain 17) (HHV-1) (Human herpes simplex virus 1).
   5112..5747    +  CDS            LVHTH_ERYLH (fragment): Experimental evidence at protein level: Swiss-Prot protein existence level 1. Has reversible, light-dependent DNA-binding activity. Upon illumination an internal FMN-protein adduct is formed which changes the protein conformation so that the previously sequestered DNA-binding domain is free to bind DNA. Binds to sequences within in its own promoter when illuminated but not when it has been incubated in the dark. From Erythrobacter litoralis (strain HTCC2594).
   5769..6016    +  terminator     CYC1 terminator: S. cerevisiae CYC1; transcription terminator for CYC1
   6067..6255    -  CDS            DED1 (fragment): DED1_CANGA - Protein inferred from homology: Swiss-Prot protein existence level 3. ATP-binding RNA helicase involved in translation initiation. Remodels RNA in response to ADP and ATP concentrations by facilitating disruption, but also formation of RNA duplexes (By similarity). From Candida glabrata (strain ATCC 2001 / CBS 138 / JCM 3761 / NBRC 0622 / NRRL Y-65) (Yeast) (Torulopsis glabrata).
   6742..7377    -  CDS            HIS3: HIS7_YEAST - Experimental evidence at protein level: Swiss-Prot protein existence level 1. From Saccharomyces cerevisiae (strain ATCC 204508 / S288c) (Baker's yeast).
   7483..7670    -  promoter       HIS3 promoter: S. cerevisiae HIS3
   7720..7947    +  CDS            MRM1 (fragment): MRM1_YEAST - Also known as PET56 From Saccharomyces cerevisiae (strain ATCC 204508 / S288c) (Baker's yeast).
