[The description below was written by a language model from this plasmid's Addgene catalogue record and pLannotate feature annotations shown in this document.]
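Description:
pVG122 is a yeast integrating expression plasmid of about 8 kb, built on the pEZL105 backbone, that produces the blue-light-responsive transcription factor strongLOV in Saccharomyces cerevisiae. It is maintained in E. coli through a high-copy ColE1/pUC-type origin with ampicillin resistance, and it also carries an f1 origin and pBluescript-derived remnants (lac promoter/operator, lacZα fragment, T3 and T7 promoters). No yeast replication origin is annotated, consistent with the catalogue description of a vector meant for single-copy genomic integration after linearisation with PmeI. Yeast transformants are selected with the HIS3 marker, which is present with its own promoter. Fragments of the neighbouring DED1 and MRM1/PET56 genes flank the marker and expression cassette. These probably supply the homology for targeting the HIS3 locus, although the record does not name the integration site. Short URA3 promoter and coding fragments are also detected but do not represent a functional marker.

The payload is a fusion reading frame in which an SV40 nuclear localisation signal and the herpes simplex VP16 activation domain, supplied by the backbone, precede the 636 bp strongLOV insert cloned between EcoRI and XhoI, followed by the CYC1 terminator. According to the catalogue, expression is driven by the constitutive PGK1 promoter. The feature table does not annotate this promoter, but an unannotated stretch upstream of the fusion could hold it. StrongLOV is EL222, the LOV/helix-turn-helix protein from Erythrobacter litoralis, carrying a Glu84Asp substitution that makes it more sensitive to blue light. Illumination frees the DNA-binding domain, allowing the VP16 fusion to activate promoters containing EL222 binding sites. The plasmid therefore provides the transcription-factor half of a highly light-sensitive optogenetic gene induction system in yeast.
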