Addgene plasmid #211765: pVG122
Purpose: Expresses strongLOV under PGK1pr. StrongLOV is a variant of optogenetic transcription factor EL222 that is more sensitive than EL222 to blue light.
Depositing lab: Sahand Jamal Rahi. Depositing organization: Swiss Federal Institute of Technology (EPFL). Publication: Multidimensional characterization of inducible promoters and a highly light-sensitive LOV-transcription factor. Gligorovski V, Sadeghi A, Rahi SJ. Nat Commun. 2023 Jun 27;14(1):3810. doi: 10.1038/s41467-023-38959-8. PubMed 37369667.
Backbone
  Vector backbone: pEZL105
  Total vector size (bp): 8000
  Vector type: Yeast Expression ; For single-copy integration (if cut with PmeI)
  Selectable markers: HIS3
Growth in bacteria
  Bacterial resistance: Ampicillin, 100 μg/mL
  Growth temperature: 37°C
  Growth strain: DH5alpha
  Copy number: High Copy
Gene/Insert
  Gene/Insert name: strongLOV
  Insert size (bp): 636
  Mutation: compared to EL222, strongLOV contains Glu84Asp mutation
  Tag / fusion protein: SV40 NLS and VP16 (N terminal on backbone)
  Cloning method: Restriction Enzyme; 5′ cloning site EcoRI (not destroyed); 3′ cloning site XhoI (not destroyed)
  Sequencing primers: 5′ -; 3′ -
Terms and licenses: Academic/Nonprofit Terms; Industry Terms: Not Available to Industry
How to cite: pVG122 was a gift from Sahand Jamal Rahi (Addgene plasmid # 211765 ; http://n2t.net/addgene:211765 ; RRID:Addgene_211765)
